Addgene plasmid #186536: Mito-LSSmGFP
Purpose: Localization of LSSmGFP fluorescent protein (ex/em = 400/510 nm) to mitochondria
Depositing lab: Gregory Petsko. Depositing organization: Cornell University. Publication: Chemically stable fluorescent proteins for advanced microscopy. Campbell BC, Paez-Segala MG, Looger LL, Petsko GA, Liu CF. Nat Methods. 2022 Nov 7. pii: 10.1038/s41592-022-01660-7. doi: 10.1038/s41592-022-01660-7. PubMed 36344833.
Backbone
  Vector backbone: pcDNA3.1
  Vector type: Mammalian Expression
  Selectable markers: Neomycin (select with G418)
Growth in bacteria
  Bacterial resistance: Ampicillin, 100 μg/mL
  Growth temperature: 37°C
  Growth strain: DH5alpha
  Copy number: High Copy
Gene/Insert
  Gene/Insert name: LSSmGFP
  Species: Synthetic
  Insert size (bp): 720
  Mutation: hfYFP-T43S/G65S/L68Q/H77N/K140N/Y203I/V206K
  Promoter: CMV
  Tag / fusion protein: Human COX8a first 29 amino acids (N terminal on insert)
  Cloning method: Restriction Enzyme; 5′ cloning site NcoI (not destroyed); 3′ cloning site XbaI (not destroyed)
  Sequencing primers: 5′ CMV Forward (CGCAAATGGGCGGTAGGCGTG); 3′ BGH Reverse (TAGAAGGCACAGTCGAGG)
Terms and licenses: Academic/Nonprofit Terms; Industry Terms: Not Available to Industry
Depositor comments: 400 nm excitation, 510 nm emission.
How to cite: Mito-LSSmGFP was a gift from Gregory Petsko (Addgene plasmid # 186536 ; http://n2t.net/addgene:186536 ; RRID:Addgene_186536)
