[The description below was written by a language model from this plasmid's Addgene catalogue record and pLannotate feature annotations shown in this document.]
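Description:
Mito-LSSmGFP is a mammalian expression plasmid built on the pcDNA3.1 backbone that directs the large-Stokes-shift green fluorescent protein LSSmGFP to mitochondria. It is maintained in E. coli through a high-copy ColE1/pUC-type origin and an ampicillin resistance gene (β-lactamase with its own promoter). An f1 origin is also present. For selection in mammalian cells it carries a neomycin phosphotransferase cassette driven by the SV40 early promoter and ending in an SV40 poly(A) signal, which allows stable lines to be selected with G418.

The expression cassette uses the CMV immediate-early enhancer and promoter and terminates at the bovine growth hormone polyadenylation signal. T7 and SP6 promoters flank the insert, as is typical of this backbone. The 720 bp synthetic coding sequence is LSSmGFP, recorded as hfYFP carrying the substitutions T43S, G65S, L68Q, H77N, K140N, Y203I and V206K. The automated annotation labels it as the related protein mGreenLantern, presumably because of sequence similarity. The catalogue entry describes the N-terminal fusion as the first 29 amino acids of human COX8A, a mitochondrial presequence that directs import into the matrix. The feature table, however, finds four tandem copies of the COX8 presequence upstream of the fluorescent protein, so the sequenced plasmid appears to carry a repeated targeting signal rather than a single one.

LSSmGFP is excited near 400 nm and emits near 510 nm. The construct is intended as a mitochondrial marker for fluorescence microscopy in transfected mammalian cells, and it comes from work on chemically stable fluorescent proteins for advanced imaging.
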