Features (pLannotate 1.2.2; 25 found; start..end, strand, type, name):
      1..380     +  enhancer       CMV enhancer: human cytomegalovirus immediate early enhancer
    381..584     +  promoter       CMV promoter: human cytomegalovirus (CMV) immediate early promoter
    580..613     +  LTR            5' LTR (truncated) (fragment): truncated 5' long terminal repeat (LTR) from HIV-1
    629..647     +  promoter       T7 promoter: promoter for bacteriophage T7 RNA polymerase
    661..735     +  CDS            COX8 presequence: mitochondrial presequence of human cytochrome c oxidase subunit VIII (Rizutto et al., 1989)
    757..831     +  CDS            COX8 presequence: mitochondrial presequence of human cytochrome c oxidase subunit VIII (Rizutto et al., 1989)
    853..927     +  CDS            COX8 presequence: mitochondrial presequence of human cytochrome c oxidase subunit VIII (Rizutto et al., 1989)
    949..1023    +  CDS            COX8 presequence: mitochondrial presequence of human cytochrome c oxidase subunit VIII (Rizutto et al., 1989)
   1051..1770    +  CDS            mGreenLantern: monomeric GFP derivative that displays exceptionally high brightness in cells (Campbell et al., 2020)
   1786..1804    -  promoter       SP6 promoter: promoter for bacteriophage SP6 RNA polymerase
   1830..2054    +  polyA_signal   bGH poly(A) signal: bovine growth hormone polyadenylation signal
   2058..2079    +  promoter       SV40 promoter (fragment): SV40 enhancer and early promoter
   2100..2528    +  rep_origin     f1 ori (sequence partly withheld): f1 bacteriophage origin of replication; arrow indicates direction of (+) strand synthesis
   2542..2871    +  promoter       SV40 promoter: SV40 enhancer and early promoter
   2938..3729    +  CDS            neo: KKA2_KLEPN - Also known as kan, nptII. Experimental evidence at protein level: Swiss-Prot protein existence level 1. Resistance to kanamycin, neomycin, paromomycin, ribostamycin, butirosin and gentamicin B. From Klebsiella pneumoniae.
   3753..3911    +  CDS            ble (fragment): BLE_KLEPN - Experimental evidence at protein level: Swiss-Prot protein existence level 1. Binding protein with a strong affinity to the bleomycin family of antibiotics. Binds to CL990; an antimitotic-antibiotic compound. From Klebsiella pneumoniae.
   3906..4027    +  polyA_signal   SV40 poly(A) signal: SV40 polyadenylation signal
   4100..4116    -  protein_bind   lac operator: The lac repressor binds to the lac operator to inhibit transcription in E. coli. This inhibition can be relieved by adding lactose or isopropyl-β-D-thiogalactopyranoside (IPTG). lac repressor encoded by lacI
   4124..4154    -  promoter       lac promoter: promoter for the E. coli lac operon
   4169..4190    -  protein_bind   CAP binding site: CAP binding activates transcription in the presence of cAMP. E. coli catabolite activator protein
   4203..4295    -  CDS            lacI (fragment): lac repressor; lacI; The lac repressor binds to the lac operator to inhibit transcription in E. coli. This inhibition can be relieved by adding lactose or isopropyl-β-D-thiogalactopyranoside (IPTG).
   4478..5066    -  rep_origin     ori: high-copy-number ColE1/pMB1/pBR322/pUC origin of replication
   5237..6097    -  CDS            AmpR: β-lactamase; bla; confers resistance to ampicillin, carbenicillin, and related antibiotics
   6098..6202    -  promoter       AmpR promoter: bla
   6261..6313    -  misc_feature   bom (fragment): basis of mobility region from pBR322
>Addgene plasmid #186536 | Mito-LSSmGFP | addgene full sequence | sequence record 368228 | Addgene NGS Result
GACATTGATTATTGACTAGTTATTAATAGTAATCAATTACGGGGTCATTAGTTCATAGCCCATATATGGA
GTTCCGCGTTACATAACTTACGGTAAATGGCCCGCCTGGCTGACCGCCCAACGACCCCCGCCCATTGACG
TCAATAATGACGTATGTTCCCATAGTAACGCCAATAGGGACTTTCCATTGACGTCAATGGGTGGAGTATT
TACGGTAAACTGCCCACTTGGCAGTACATCAAGTGTATCATATGCCAAGTACGCCCCCTATTGACGTCAA
TGACGGTAAATGGCCCGCCTGGCATTATGCCCAGTACATGACCTTATGGGACTTTCCTACTTGGCAGTAC
ATCTACGTATTAGTCATCGCTATTACCATGGTGATGCGGTTTTGGCAGTACATCAATGGGCGTGGATAGC
GGTTTGACTCACGGGGATTTCCAAGTCTCCACCCCATTGACGTCAATGGGAGTTTGTTTTGGCACCAAAA
TCAACGGGACTTTCCAAAATGTCGTAACAACTCCGCCCCATTGACGCAAATGGGCGGTAGGCGTGTACGG
TGGGAGGTCTATATAAGCAGAGCTCTCTGGCTAACTAGAGAACCCACTGCTTACTGGCTTATCGAAATTA
ATACGACTCACTATAGGGAGACCCAAGCTTATGTCCGTCCTGACGCCGCTGCTGCTGCGGGGCTTGACAG
GCTCGGCCCGGCGGCTCCCAGTGCCGCGCGCCAAGATCCATTCGTTGGGGGATCCCATGTCCGTCCTGAC
GCCGCTGCTGCTGCGGGGCTTGACAGGCTCGGCCCGGCGGCTCCCAGTGCCGCGCGCCAAGATCCATTCG
TTGGGGAAGCTTATGTCCGTCCTGACGCCGCTGCTGCTGCGGGGCTTGACAGGCTCGGCCCGGCGGCTCC
CAGTGCCGCGCGCCAAGATCCATTCGTTGGGGGATCCCATGTCCGTCCTGACGCCGCTGCTGCTGCGGGG
CTTGACAGGCTCGGCCCGGCGGCTCCCAGTGCCGCGCGCCAAGATCCATTCGTTGGGGAAGCTTGCCACC
ATGGTGAGCAAGGGCGAGGAGCTGTTCACCGGGGTGGTGCCCATCCTGGTCGAGCTGGACGGCGACGTAA
ACGGCCACAAGTTCAGCGTCCGCGGCGAGGGCGAGGGCGATGCCACCAACGGCAAACTGTCCCTGAAGCT
CATCTCCACCACCGGCAAGCTGCCCGTGCCCTGGCCCACCCTCGTGACCACCTTAAGCTACGGCCAGATG
GTGTTCGCCCGCTACCCTGACAACATGAAGCAGCACGACTTCTTCAAGTCCGCCATGCCCGAAGGCTACG
TCCAGGAGCGCACCATCTCTTTCGAGGACGACGGTTACTACAAGACCCGCGCCGAGGTGAAGTTCGAGGG
CGACACCCTGGTGAACCGCATCGTGCTGAAGGGCATCGACTTCAAGGAGGACGGCAACATCCTGGGGCAC
AACCTGGAGTACAACTTCAACAGCCACAACGTCTATATCACGGCCGACAAGCAGAAGAACGGCATCAAGG
CTAACTTCAAGATCCGCCACAACGTTGAGGACGGCGGCGTGCAGCTCGCCGACCACTACCAGCAGAACAC
CCCCATCGGCGACGGCCCCGTGCTGCTGCCCGACAACCACTACCTGAGCATCCAGTCCAAGCTGAGCAAA
GACCCCAACGAGAAGCGCGATCACATGGTCCTGAAGGAGAGGGTGACCGCCGCCGGGATTACACATGACA
TGAACGAGCTGTACAAGTAATCTAGAGGGCCCTATTCTATAGTGTCACCTAAATGCTAGAGCTCGCTGAT
CAGCCTCGACTGTGCCTTCTAGTTGCCAGCCATCTGTTGTTTGCCCCTCCCCCGTGCCTTCCTTGACCCT
GGAAGGTGCCACTCCCACTGTCCTTTCCTAATAAAATGAGGAAATTGCATCGCATTGTCTGAGTAGGTGT
CATTCTATTCTGGGGGGTGGGGTGGGGCAGGACAGCAAGGGGGAGGATTGGGAAGACAATAGCAGGCATG
CTGGGGATGCGGTGGGCTCTATGGCTTCTGAGGCGGAAAGAACCAGCTGGGGCTCTAGGGGGTATCCCC
[124 nt withheld, positions 2100-2223]
C
[91 nt withheld, positions 2225-2315]
A
[49 nt withheld, positions 2317-2365]
CCTTTGACGTTGGAGTCCACGTTCTTT
[37 nt withheld, positions 2393-2429]
ACCCTATCTCGGTCTATTCTTTTGATTTATAAGGGATTTTGCCGATTTCGGCCTATTGGTTAAAAAATGA
GCTGATTTAACAAAAATTTAACGCGAATTAATTCTGTGGAATGTGTGTCAGTTAGGGTGTGGAAAGTCCC
CAGGCTCCCCAGCAGGCAGAAGTATGCAAAGCATGCATCTCAATTAGTCAGCAACCAGGTGTGGAAAGTC
CCCAGGCTCCCCAGCAGGCAGAAGTATGCAAAGCATGCATCTCAATTAGTCAGCAACCATAGTCCCGCCC
CTAACTCCGCCCATCCCGCCCCTAACTCCGCCCAGTTCCGCCCATTCTCCGCCCCATGGCTGACTAATTT
TTTTTATTTATGCAGAGGCCGAGGCCGCCTCTGCCTCTGAGCTATTCCAGAAGTAGTGAGGAGGCTTTTT
TGGAGGCCTAGGCTTTTGCAAAAAGCTCCCGGGAGCTTGTATATCCATTTTCGGATCTGATCAAGAGACA
GGATGAGGATCGTTTCGCATGATTGAACAAGATGGATTGCACGCAGGTTCTCCGGCCGCTTGGGTGGAGA
GGCTATTCGGCTATGACTGGGCACAACAGACAATCGGCTGCTCTGATGCCGCCGTGTTCCGGTTGTCAGC
GCAGGGGCGCCCGGTTCTTTTTGTCAAGACCGACCTGTCCGGTGCCCTGAATGAACTGCAGGACGAGGCA
GCGCGGCTATCGTGGCTGGCCACGACGGGCGTTCCTTGCGCAGCTGTGCTCGACGTTGTCACTGAAGCGG
GAAGGGACTGGCTGCTATTGGGCGAAGTGCCGGGGCAGGATCTCCTGTCATCTCACCTTGCTCCTGCCGA
GAAAGTATCCATCATGGCTGATGCAATGCGGCGGCTGCATACGCTTGATCCGGCTACCTGCCCATTCGAC
CACCAAGCGAAACATCGCATCGAGCGAGCACGTACTCGGATGGAAGCCGGTCTTGTCGATCAGGATGATC
TGGACGAAGAGCATCAGGGGCTCGCGCCAGCCGAACTGTTCGCCAGGCTCAAGGCGCGCATGCCCGACGG
CGAGGATCTCGTCGTGACCCATGGCGATGCCTGCTTGCCGAATATCATGGTGGAAAATGGCCGCTTTTCT
GGATTCATCGACTGTGGCCGGCTGGGTGTGGCGGACCGCTATCAGGACATAGCGTTGGCTACCCGTGATA
TTGCTGAAGAGCTTGGCGGCGAATGGGCTGACCGCTTCCTCGTGCTTTACGGTATCGCCGCTCCCGATTC
GCAGCGCATCGCCTTCTATCGCCTTCTTGACGAGTTCTTCTGAGCGGGACTCTGGGGTTCGAAATGACCG
ACCAAGCGACGCCCAACCTGCCATCACGAGATTTCGATTCCACCGCCGCCTTCTATGAAAGGTTGGGCTT
CGGAATCGTTTTCCGGGACGCCGGCTGGATGATCCTCCAGCGCGGGGATCTCATGCTGGAGTTCTTCGCC
CACCCCAACTTGTTTATTGCAGCTTATAATGGTTACAAATAAAGCAATAGCATCACAAATTTCACAAATA
AAGCATTTTTTTCACTGCATTCTAGTTGTGGTTTGTCCAAACTCATCAATGTATCTTATCATGTCTGTAT
ACCGTCGACCTCTAGCTAGAGCTTGGCGTAATCATGGTCATAGCTGTTTCCTGTGTGAAATTGTTATCCG
CTCACAATTCCACACAACATACGAGCCGGAAGCATAAAGTGTAAAGCCTGGGGTGCCTAATGAGTGAGCT
AACTCACATTAATTGCGTTGCGCTCACTGCCCGCTTTCCAGTCGGGAAACCTGTCGTGCCAGCTGCATTA
ATGAATCGGCCAACGCGCGGGGAGAGGCGGTTTGCGTATTGGGCGCTCTTCCGCTTCCTCGCTCACTGAC
TCGCTGCGCTCGGTCGTTCGGCTGCGGCGAGCGGTATCAGCTCACTCAAAGGCGGTAATACGGTTATCCA
CAGAATCAGGGGATAACGCAGGAAAGAACATGTGAGCAAAAGGCCAGCAAAAGGCCAGGAACCGTAAAAA
GGCCGCGTTGCTGGCGTTTTTCCATAGGCTCCGCCCCCCTGACGAGCATCACAAAAATCGACGCTCAAGT
CAGAGGTGGCGAAACCCGACAGGACTATAAAGATACCAGGCGTTTCCCCCTGGAAGCTCCCTCGTGCGCT
CTCCTGTTCCGACCCTGCCGCTTACCGGATACCTGTCCGCCTTTCTCCCTTCGGGAAGCGTGGCGCTTTC
TCATAGCTCACGCTGTAGGTATCTCAGTTCGGTGTAGGTCGTTCGCTCCAAGCTGGGCTGTGTGCACGAA
CCCCCCGTTCAGCCCGACCGCTGCGCCTTATCCGGTAACTATCGTCTTGAGTCCAACCCGGTAAGACACG
ACTTATCGCCACTGGCAGCAGCCACTGGTAACAGGATTAGCAGAGCGAGGTATGTAGGCGGTGCTACAGA
GTTCTTGAAGTGGTGGCCTAACTACGGCTACACTAGAAGAACAGTATTTGGTATCTGCGCTCTGCTGAAG
CCAGTTACCTTCGGAAAAAGAGTTGGTAGCTCTTGATCCGGCAAACAAACCACCGCTGGTAGCGGTGGTT
TTTTTGTTTGCAAGCAGCAGATTACGCGCAGAAAAAAAGGATCTCAAGAAGATCCTTTGATCTTTTCTAC
GGGGTCTGACGCTCAGTGGAACGAAAACTCACGTTAAGGGATTTTGGTCATGAGATTATCAAAAAGGATC
TTCACCTAGATCCTTTTAAATTAAAAATGAAGTTTTAAATCAATCTAAAGTATATATGAGTAAACTTGGT
CTGACAGTTACCAATGCTTAATCAGTGAGGCACCTATCTCAGCGATCTGTCTATTTCGTTCATCCATAGT
TGCCTGACTCCCCGTCGTGTAGATAACTACGATACGGGAGGGCTTACCATCTGGCCCCAGTGCTGCAATG
ATACCGCGAGACCCACGCTCACCGGCTCCAGATTTATCAGCAATAAACCAGCCAGCCGGAAGGGCCGAGC
GCAGAAGTGGTCCTGCAACTTTATCCGCCTCCATCCAGTCTATTAATTGTTGCCGGGAAGCTAGAGTAAG
TAGTTCGCCAGTTAATAGTTTGCGCAACGTTGTTGCCATTGCTACAGGCATCGTGGTGTCACGCTCGTCG
TTTGGTATGGCTTCATTCAGCTCCGGTTCCCAACGATCAAGGCGAGTTACATGATCCCCCATGTTGTGCA
AAAAAGCGGTTAGCTCCTTCGGTCCTCCGATCGTTGTCAGAAGTAAGTTGGCCGCAGTGTTATCACTCAT
GGTTATGGCAGCACTGCATAATTCTCTTACTGTCATGCCATCCGTAAGATGCTTTTCTGTGACTGGTGAG
TACTCAACCAAGTCATTCTGAGAATAGTGTATGCGGCGACCGAGTTGCTCTTGCCCGGCGTCAATACGGG
ATAATACCGCGCCACATAGCAGAACTTTAAAAGTGCTCATCATTGGAAAACGTTCTTCGGGGCGAAAACT
CTCAAGGATCTTACCGCTGTTGAGATCCAGTTCGATGTAACCCACTCGTGCACCCAACTGATCTTCAGCA
TCTTTTACTTTCACCAGCGTTTCTGGGTGAGCAAAAACAGGAAGGCAAAATGCCGCAAAAAAGGGAATAA
GGGCGACACGGAAATGTTGAATACTCATACTCTTCCTTTTTCAATATTATTGAAGCATTTATCAGGGTTA
TTGTCTCATGAGCGGATACATATTTGAATGTATTTAGAAAAATAAACAAATAGGGGTTCCGCGCACATTT
CCCCGAAAAGTGCCACCTGACGTCGACGGATCGGGAGATCTCCCGATCCCCTATGGTGCACTCTCAGTAC
AATCTGCTCTGATGCCGCATAGTTAAGCCAGTATCTGCTCCCTGCTTGTGTGTTGGAGGTCGCTGAGTAG
TGCGCGAGCAAAATTTAAGCTACAACAAGGCAAGGCTTGACCGACAATTGCATGAAGAATCTGCTTAGGG
TTAGGCGTTTTGCGCTGCTTCGCGATGTACGGGCCAGATATACGCGTT
